>Addgene plasmid #82219 | pDONR223_NFKBIB_WT | addgene full sequence | sequence record 164909 | Addgene NGS result
GGCAGTTCCCTACTCTCGCGTTAACGCTAGCATGGATGTTTTCCCAGTCACGACGTTGTAAAACGACGGC
CAGTCTTAAGCTCGGGCCCCAAATAATGATTTTATTTTGACTGATAGTGACCTGTTCGTTGCAACAAATT
GATGAGCAATGCTTTTTTATAATGCCAACTTTGTACAAAAAAGTTGGCATGGCTGGGGTCGCGTGCTTGG
GAAAAGCTGCCGACGCAGATGAATGGTGCGACAGCGGCCTGGGCTCCCTGGGTCCGGACGCAGCGGCCCC
CGGAGGACCTGGGTTGGGCGCGGAGTTGGGCCCGGGGCTGTCGTGGGCTCCCCTCGTCTTCGGCTACGTC
ACTGAGGATGGGGACACGGCACTGCACTTGGCTGTGATTCATCAGCATGAACCCTTCCTGGATTTTCTTC
TAGGCTTCTCGGCCGGCACTGAGTACATGGACCTGCAGAATGACCTAGGCCAGACAGCCCTGCACCTGGC
AGCCATCCTGGGGGAGACATCCACGGTGGAGAAGCTGTACGCAGCAGGCGCCGGGCTGTGTGTGGCGGAG
CGTAGGGGCCACACGGCGCTGCACCTGGCCTGCCGTGTGGGGGCACACGCCTGTGCCCGTGCCCTGCTTC
AGCCCCGCCCCCGGCGCCCCAGGGAAGCCCCCGACACCTACCTCGCTCAGGGCCCTGACCGTACTCCCGA
CACCAACCATACCCCTGTCGCCTTGTACCCCGATTCCGACTTGGAGAAGGAAGAAGAGGAGAGTGAGGAG
GACTGGAAGCTGCAGCTGGAGGCTGAAAACTACGAGGGCCACACCCCACTCCACGTGGCCGTTATCCACA
AAGATGTGGAGATGGTCCGGCTGCTCCGAGATGCTGGAGCTGACCTTGACAAACCGGAGCCCACGTGCGG
CCGGAGCCCCCTTCATTTGGCAGTGGAGGCCCAGGCAGCCGATGTGCTGGAGCTTCTCCTGAGGGCAGGC
GCGAACCCTGCTGCCCGCATGTACGGTGGCCGCACCCCACTCGGCAGTGCCATGCTCCGGCCCAACCCCA
TCCTCGCCCGCCTCCTCCGTGCACACGGAGCCCCTGAGCCCGAGGGCGAGGACGAGAAATCCGGCCCCTG
CAGCAGCAGTAGCGACAGCGACAGCGGAGACGAGGGCGATGAATACGACGACATTGTGGTTCACAGCAGC
CGCAGCCAAACCCGGCTGCCTCCCACCCCAGCCTCAAAACCTCTTCCTGACGACCCCCGCCCCGTGTGCC
CAACTTTCTTGTACAAAGTTGGCATTATAAGAAAGCATTGCTTATCAATTTGTTGCAACGAACAGGTCAC
TATCAGTCAAAATAAAATCATTATTTGCCATCCAGCTGATATCCCCTATAGTGAGTCGTATTACATGGTC
ATAGCTGTTTCCTGGCAGCTCTGGCCCGTGTCTCAAAATCTCTGATGTTACATTGCACAAGATAAAAATA
TATCATCATGCCTCCTCTAGACCAGCCAGGACAGAAATGCCTCGACTTCGCTGCTACCCAAGGTTGCCGG
GTGACGCACACCGTGGAAACGGATGAAGGCACGAACCCAGTGGACATAAGCCTGTTCGGTTCGTAAGCTG
TAATGCAAGTAGCGTATGCGCTCACGCAACTGGTCCAGAACCTTGACCGAACGCAGCGGTGGTAACGGCG
CAGTGGCGGTTTTCATGGCTTGTTATGACTGTTTTTTTGGGGTACAGTCTATGCCTCGGGCATCCAAGCA
GCAAGCGCGTTACGCCGTGGGTCGATGTTTGATGTTATGGAGCAGCAACGATGTTACGCAGCAGGGCAGT
CGCCCTAAAACAAAGTTAAACATTATGAGGGAAGCGGTGATCGCCGAAGTATCGACTCAACTATCAGAGG
TAGTTGGCGTCATCGAGCGCCATCTCGAACCGACGTTGCTGGCCGTACATTTGTACGGCTCCGCAGTGGA
TGGCGGCCTGAAGCCACACAGTGATATTGATTTGCTGGTTACGGTGACCGTAAGGCTTGATGAAACAACG
CGGCGAGCTTTGATCAACGACCTTTTGGAAACTTCGGCTTCCCCTGGAGAGAGCGAGATTCTCCGCGCTG
TAGAAGTCACCATTGTTGTGCACGACGACATCATTCCGTGGCGTTATCCAGCTAAGCGCGAACTGCAATT
TGGAGAATGGCAGCGCAATGACATTCTTGCAGGTATCTTCGAGCCAGCCACGATCGACATTGATCTGGCT
ATCTTGCTGACAAAAGCAAGAGAACATAGCGTTGCCTTGGTAGGTCCAGCGGCGGAGGAACTCTTTGATC
CGGTTCCTGAACAGGATCTATTTGAGGCGCTAAATGAAACCTTAACGCTATGGAACTCGCCGCCCGACTG
GGCTGGCGATGAGCGAAATGTAGTGCTTACGTTGTCCCGCATTTGGTACAGCGCAGTAACCGGCAAAATC
GCGCCGAAGGATGTCGCTGCCGACTGGGCAATGGAGCGCCTGCCGGCCCAGTATCAGCCCGTCATACTTG
AAGCTAGACAGGCTTATCTTGGACAAGAAGAAGATCGCTTGGCCTCGCGCGCAGATCAGTTGGAAGAATT
TGTCCACTACGTGAAAGGCGAGATCACCAAGGTAGTCGGCAAATAACCCTCGAGCCACCCATGACCAAAA
TCCCTTAACGTGAGTTACGCGTCGTTCCACTGAGCGTCAGACCCCGTAGAAAAGATCAAAGGATCTTCTT
GAGATCCTTTTTTTCTGCGCGTAATCTGCTGCTTGCAAACAAAAAAACCACCGCTACCAGCGGTGGTTTG
TTTGCCGGATCAAGAGCTACCAACTCTTTTTCCGAAGGTAACTGGCTTCAGCAGAGCGCAGATACCAAAT
ACTGTTCTTCTAGTGTAGCCGTAGTTAGGCCACCACTTCAAGAACTCTGTAGCACCGCCTACATACCTCG
CTCTGCTAATCCTGTTACCAGTGGCTGCTGCCAGTGGCGATAAGTCGTGTCTTACCGGGTTGGACTCAAG
ACGATAGTTACCGGATAAGGCGCAGCGGTCGGGCTGAACGGGGGGTTCGTGCACACAGCCCAGCTTGGAG
CGAACGACCTACACCGAACTGAGATACCTACAGCGTGAGCTATGAGAAAGCGCCACGCTTCCCGAAGGGA
GAAAGGCGGACAGGTATCCGGTAAGCGGCAGGGTCGGAACAGGAGAGCGCACGAGGGAGCTTCCAGGGGG
AAACGCCTGGTATCTTTATAGTCCTGTCGGGTTTCGCCACCTCTGACTTGAGCGTCGATTTTTGTGATGC
TCGTCAGGGGGGCGGAGCCTATGGAAAAACGCCAGCAACGCGGCCTTTTTACGGTTCCTGGCCTTTTGCT
GGCCTTTTGCTCACATGTTCTTTCCTGCGTTATCCCCTGATTCTGTGGATAACCGTATTACCGCCTTTGA
GTGAGCTGATACCGCTCGCCGCAGCCGAACGACCGAGCGCAGCGAGTCAGTGAGCGAGGAAGCGGAAGAG
CGCCCAATACGCAAACCGCCTCTCCCCGCGCGTTGGCCGATTCATTAATGCAGCTGGCACGACAGGTTTC
CCGACTGGAAAGCGGGCAGTGAGCGCAACGCAATTAATACGCGTACCGCTAGCCAGGAAGAGTTTGTAGA
AACGCAAAAAGGCCATCCGTCAGGATGGCCTTCTGCTTAGTTTGATGCCTGGCAGTTTATGGCGGGCGTC
CTGCCCGCCACCCTCCGGGCCGTTGCTTCACAACGTTCAAATCCGCTCCCGGCGGATTTGTCCTACTCAG
GAGAGCGTTCACCGACAAACAACAGATAAAACGAAAGGCCCAGTCTTCCGACTGAGCCTTTCGTTTTATT
TGATGCCT
Features (pLannotate 1.2.2; 12 found; start..end, strand, type, name):
     38..74      -  CDS            lacZα (fragment): LacZα fragment of β-galactosidase; lacZ fragment
     91..186     +  protein_bind   attL3: mutant version of attL; recombination site for the Gateway® LR reaction LR Clonase™
    189..1256    +  CDS            NFKBIB: IKBB_HUMAN - Also known as IKBB, TRIP9. Experimental evidence at protein level: Swiss-Prot protein existence level 1. Inhibits NF-kappa-B by complexing with and trapping it in the cytoplasm. However, the unphosphorylated form resynthesized after cell stimulation is able to bind NF-kappa-B allowing its transport to the nucleus and protecting it to further NFKBIA-dependent inactivation. Association with inhibitor kappa B-interacting NKIRAS1 and NKIRAS2 prevent its phosphorylation rendering it more resistant to degradation, explaining its slower degradation. From Homo sapiens (Human).
   1259..1357    -  protein_bind   attL2: mutant version of attL; recombination site for the Gateway® LR reaction LR Clonase™
   1375..1393    -  promoter       T7 promoter: promoter for bacteriophage T7 RNA polymerase
   1583..1606    +  promoter       Pc promoter (fragment): intI1 (promoter lies within the coding sequence); class 1 integron promoter
   1782..1838    +  CDS            GmR (fragment): gentamycin acetyltransferase; aacC1; confers resistance to gentamycin
   1845..2636    +  CDS            SmR: aminoglycoside adenylyltransferase (Murphy, 1985); aadA; confers resistance to spectinomycin and streptomycin
   2729..3317    +  rep_origin     ori: high-copy-number ColE1/pMB1/pBR322/pUC origin of replication
   3500..3592    +  CDS            lacI (fragment): lac repressor; lacI; The lac repressor binds to the lac operator to inhibit transcription in E. coli. This inhibition can be relieved by adding lactose or isopropyl-β-D-thiogalactopyranoside (IPTG).
   3647..3674    -  terminator     rrnB T2 terminator: transcription terminator T2 from the E. coli rrnB gene
   3806..3849    +  terminator     rrnB T1 terminator: Escherichia coli rrnB; transcription terminator T1 from the E. coli rrnB gene
