[The description below was written by a language model from this plasmid's Addgene catalogue record and pLannotate feature annotations shown in this document.]
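Description:
pDONR223_NFKBIB_WT is a Gateway entry clone built on the Invitrogen pDONR223 backbone, carrying the wild-type human NFKBIB open reading frame as part of the Target Accelerator Plasmid Collection. It is a purely bacterial shuttle plasmid. Replication relies on a high-copy ColE1/pUC-type origin, and selection is by spectinomycin through the aadA (SmR) aminoglycoside adenylyltransferase gene, which in the sequenced record sits downstream of a class 1 integron Pc promoter fragment and a remnant of a gentamicin resistance gene. The annotation also picks up short lacZα and lacI fragments and rrnB T1 and T2 terminators, which are backbone remnants or insulating elements rather than functional payload.

The insert, annotated as a roughly 1.07 kb coding sequence, encodes IκB-β, an inhibitor that binds NF-κB and retains it in the cytoplasm. It is flanked by two attL recombination sites (called attL3 and attL2 by the automated annotation), so an LR Clonase reaction can transfer the ORF directionally into any compatible destination vector. The record lists no promoter for the gene, so the plasmid is not meant to express NFKBIB itself; a T7 promoter lies outside the attL-flanked cassette, pointing back toward it on the opposite strand. The clone is in the "open" configuration, with no stop codon directly after the ORF, which allows C-terminal fusion to tags or reporters supplied by the destination vector. Within the collection it serves as the wild-type reference for comparing cancer-associated variant alleles in functional and morphological profiling screens.
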