Addgene plasmid #82219: pDONR223_NFKBIB_WT
Purpose: Gateway Donor vector containing NFKBIB , part of the Target Accelerator Plasmid Collection.
Depositing lab: Jesse Boehm & William Hahn & David Root. Depositing organization: Broad Institute. Publication: Systematic Functional Interrogation of Rare Cancer Variants Identifies Oncogenic Alleles. Kim E, Ilic N, Shrestha Y, Zou L, Kamburov A, Zhu C, Yang X, Lubonja R, Tran N, Nguyen C, Lawrence MS, Piccioni F, Bagul M, Doench JG, Chouinard CR, Wu X, Hogstrom L, Natoli T, Tamayo P, Horn H, Corsello SM, Lage K, Root DE, Subramanian A, Golub TR, Getz G, Boehm JS, Hahn WC. Cancer Discov. 2016 Jul;6(7):714-26. doi: 10.1158/2159-8290.CD-16-0160. Epub 2016 May 4. PubMed 27147599.
Backbone
  Vector backbone: pDONR223
  Backbone manufacturer: Invitrogen
  Backbone size w/o insert (bp): 2790
  Vector type: Gateway Entry vector
Growth in bacteria
  Bacterial resistance: Spectinomycin, 50 μg/mL
  Growth temperature: 37°C
  Growth strain: DH5alpha
  Copy number: High Copy
Gene/Insert
  Gene/Insert name: NFKBIB
  Species: H. sapiens (human)
  Mutation: WT
  GenBank ID: NM_002503.4
  Entrez Gene: NFKBIB (a.k.a. IKBB, TRIP9)
  Promoter: None
  Cloning method: Gateway Cloning
  Sequencing primers: 5′ M13pUC-fwd; 3′ M13-Rev
Terms and licenses: Academic/Nonprofit Terms; Industry Terms: Not Available to Industry
Depositor comments: Open state: NO stop codon immediately follows insert. Supporting reference: Systematic morphological profiling of human gene and allele function via Cell Painting. Rohban MH, et al. Elife. 2017, Mar 18;6. pii: e24060. PubMed PMID 28315521
How to cite: pDONR223_NFKBIB_WT was a gift from Jesse Boehm & William Hahn & David Root (Addgene plasmid # 82219 ; http://n2t.net/addgene:82219 ; RRID:Addgene_82219)
