>Addgene plasmid #82219 | pDONR223_NFKBIB_WT | depositor partial sequence | sequence record 155590 | Insert sequence
ATGGCTGGGGTCGCGTGCTTGGGAAAAGCTGCCGACGCAGATGAATGGTGCGACAGCGGCCTGGGCTCCC
TGGGTCCGGACGCAGCGGCCCCCGGAGGACCTGGGTTGGGCGCGGAGTTGGGCCCGGGGCTGTCGTGGGC
TCCCCTCGTCTTCGGCTACGTCACTGAGGATGGGGACACGGCACTGCACTTGGCTGTGATTCATCAGCAT
GAACCCTTCCTGGATTTTCTTCTAGGCTTCTCGGCCGGCACTGAGTACATGGACCTGCAGAATGACCTAG
GCCAGACAGCCCTGCACCTGGCAGCCATCCTGGGGGAGACATCCACGGTGGAGAAGCTGTACGCAGCAGG
CGCCGGGCTGTGTGTGGCGGAGCGTAGGGGCCACACGGCGCTGCACCTGGCCTGCCGTGTGGGGGCACAC
GCCTGTGCCCGTGCCCTGCTTCAGCCCCGCCCCCGGCGCCCCAGGGAAGCCCCCGACACCTACCTCGCTC
AGGGCCCTGACCGTACTCCCGACACCAACCATACCCCTGTCGCCTTGTACCCCGATTCCGACTTGGAGAA
GGAAGAAGAGGAGAGTGAGGAGGACTGGAAGCTGCAGCTGGAGGCTGAAAACTACGAGGGCCACACCCCA
CTCCACGTGGCCGTTATCCACAAAGATGTGGAGATGGTCCGGCTGCTCCGAGATGCTGGAGCTGACCTTG
ACAAACCGGAGCCCACGTGCGGCCGGAGCCCCCTTCATTTGGCAGTGGAGGCCCAGGCAGCCGATGTGCT
GGAGCTTCTCCTGAGGGCAGGCGCGAACCCTGCTGCCCGCATGTACGGTGGCCGCACCCCACTCGGCAGT
GCCATGCTCCGGCCCAACCCCATCCTCGCCCGCCTCCTCCGTGCACACGGAGCCCCTGAGCCCGAGGGCG
AGGACGAGAAATCCGGCCCCTGCAGCAGCAGTAGCGACAGCGACAGCGGAGACGAGGGCGATGAATACGA
CGACATTGTGGTTCACAGCAGCCGCAGCCAAACCCGGCTGCCTCCCACCCCAGCCTCAAAACCTCTTCCT
GACGACCCCCGCCCCGTG
